Addgene plasmid #173543: pICSL86977OD:PITG_15127a
Purpose: This is a binary plasmid that can be transferred into Agrobacterium and used to transiently express the protein encoded by the insert in plants by agro-infiltration.
Depositing lab: Sophien Kamoun. Depositing organization: Sainsbury Laboratory, Norwich. Publication: Plant pathogens convergently evolved to counteract redundant nodes of an NLR immune receptor network. Derevnina L, Contreras MP, Adachi H, Upson J, Vergara Cruces A, Xie R, Sklenar J, Menke FLH, Mugford ST, MacLean D, Ma W, Hogenhout SA, Goverse A, Maqbool A, Wu CH, Kamoun S. PLoS Biol. 2021 Aug 23;19(8):e3001136. doi: 10.1371/journal.pbio.3001136. PubMed 34424903.
Backbone
  Vector backbone: pICSL86977OD
  Backbone manufacturer: Youles SynBio plasmids
  Backbone size w/o insert (bp): 8678
  Vector type: Plant Expression
  Selectable markers: Basta
Growth in bacteria
  Bacterial resistance: Kanamycin, 50 μg/mL
  Growth temperature: 37°C
  Growth strain: DH5alpha
  Copy number: High Copy
Gene/Insert
  Gene/Insert name: PITG_15127_NL07434
  Species: Phytophthora infestans
  Promoter: 35S
  Cloning method: Restriction Enzyme; 5′ cloning site unknown (unknown if destroyed); 3′ cloning site unknown (unknown if destroyed)
Terms and licenses: Academic/Nonprofit Terms; Industry Terms: Not Available to Industry
How to cite: pICSL86977OD:PITG_15127a was a gift from Sophien Kamoun (Addgene plasmid # 173543 ; http://n2t.net/addgene:173543 ; RRID:Addgene_173543)
