[The description below was written by a language model from this plasmid's Addgene catalogue record and pLannotate feature annotations shown in this document.]
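Description:
pICSL86977OD:PITG_15127a is a plant-expression binary vector built on the pICSL86977OD backbone, designed to be moved into Agrobacterium and used to transiently express a Phytophthora infestans protein in plant tissue by agro-infiltration. The backbone carries two replication systems: a high-copy ColE1/pUC-type origin for propagation in E. coli, and the pVS1 oriV with its RepA replication protein and StaA stability protein, which allow stable maintenance in Agrobacterium. Bacterial selection is by kanamycin, conferred by an aphA-3-type aminoglycoside phosphotransferase gene annotated downstream of a bla (AmpR) promoter.

Between the nopaline-type left and right T-DNA border repeats lie two plant cassettes. The payload cassette, nearest the right border, consists of a CaMV 35S promoter followed by the TMV Ω 5' leader, a translational enhancer, then the PITG_15127 coding sequence, and the octopine synthase terminator. The annotation matches the insert to an RXLR-family effector from P. infestans strain T30-4 reported to enhance colonization of Nicotiana benthamiana leaves. A region upstream of the annotated 35S promoter matches a fragment of a CaMV open reading frame, which probably reflects extended viral sequence carried with the promoter rather than an intended coding unit. No epitope tag or reporter is annotated. The second cassette, toward the left border, is a NOS promoter driving bar (phosphinothricin acetyltransferase) with a NOS terminator, giving Basta/glufosinate resistance for selection of plant tissue if stable transformation were wanted. The associated publication concerns pathogen effectors that counteract an NLR immune receptor network, which is consistent with the plasmid being used to test this effector in planta. The cloning sites used are not recorded.
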