Features (pLannotate 1.2.2; 17 found; start..end, strand, type, name):
     68..697     -  CDS            pVS1 StaA: stability protein from the Pseudomonas plasmid pVS1 (Heeb et al., 2000)
   1006..1030    -  misc_feature   RB T-DNA repeat: right border repeat from nopaline C58 T-DNA
   1097..1804    -  terminator     OCS terminator: octopine synthase terminator
   1815..3209    -  CDS            RXLRR_PHYIT (fragment): Experimental evidence at transcript level: Swiss-Prot protein existence level 2. Effector that enhances P.infestans colonization of Nicotiana benthamiana leaves. From Phytophthora infestans (strain T30-4) (Potato late blight fungus).
   3221..3274    -  misc_feature   TMV Ω: translational enhancer from the tobacco mosaic virus 5'-leader sequence (Gallie et al., 1988)
   3303..3648    -  promoter       CaMV 35S promoter: strong constitutive promoter from cauliflower mosaic virus
   3305..3351    -  promoter       minimal CaMV 35S promoter: minimal 35S promoter from cauliflower mosaic virus
   3832..4638    -  CDS            IBMP_CAMVB (fragment): Experimental evidence at protein level: Swiss-Prot protein existence level 1. Enhances the ribosomal termination-reinitiation event leading to the translation of major open reading frames on the polycistronic viral RNAs. From Cauliflower mosaic virus (strain Bari 1) (CaMV).
   4681..4933    -  terminator     NOS terminator: nopaline synthase terminator and poly(A) signal
   4964..5512    -  CDS            bar: PAT_STRHY - Experimental evidence at protein level: Swiss-Prot protein existence level 1. Inactivates phosphinothricin (PPT) by transfer of an acetyl group from acetyl CoA. Can also acetylate demethylphosphinothricin but not PTT or glutamate. This enzyme is an effector of phosphinothricin tripeptide (PTT or bialaphos) resistance. From Streptomyces hygroscopicus. Introduced by genetic manipulation and expressed in glufosinate-tolerant maize by Dekalb Genetics.
   5533..5715    -  promoter       NOS promoter: nopaline synthase promoter NOS promoter
   5910..5934    -  misc_feature   LB T-DNA repeat: left border repeat from nopaline C58 T-DNA
   6070..6658    -  rep_origin     ori: high-copy-number ColE1/pMB1/pBR322/pUC origin of replication
   6829..7623    -  CDS            KanR: aminoglycoside phosphotransferase; aphA-3; confers resistance to kanamycin
   7624..7728    -  promoter       AmpR promoter: bla
   7790..7984    -  rep_origin     pVS1 oriV: origin of replication for the Pseudomonas plasmid pVS1 (Heeb et al., 2000)
   8050..9123    -  CDS            pVS1 RepA: replication protein from the Pseudomonas plasmid pVS1 (Heeb et al., 2000)
>Addgene plasmid #173543 | pICSL86977OD:PITG_15127a | addgene full sequence | sequence record 342452 | Addgene NGS Result
CGTGCGCTCGGACGGCCGGCACTTAGCGTGTTTGTGCTTTTGCTCATTTTCTCTTTACCTCATTAACTCA
AATGAGTTTTGATTTAATTTCAGCGGCCAGCGCCTGGACCTCGCGGGCAGCGTCGCCCTCGGGTTCTGAT
TCAAGAACGGTTGTGCCGGCGGCGGCAGTGCCTGGGTAGCTCACGCGCTGCGTGATACGGGACTCAAGAA
TGGGCAGCTCGTACCCGGCCAGCGCCTCGGCAACCTCACCGCCGATGCGCGTGCCTTTGATCGCCCGCGA
CACGACAAAGGCCGCTTGTAGCCTTCCATCCGTGACCTCAATGCGCTGCTTAACCAGCTCCACCAGGTCG
GCGGTGGCCCATATGTCGTAAGGGCTTGGCTGCACCGGAATCAGCACGAAGTCGGCTGCCTTGATCGCGG
ACACAGCCAAGTCCGCCGCCTGGGGCGCTCCGTCGATCACTACGAAGTCGCGCCGGCCGATGGCCTTCAC
GTCGCGGTCAATCGTCGGGCGGTCGATGCCGACAACGGTTAGCGGTTGATCTTCCCGCACGGCCGCCCAA
TCGCGGGCACTGCCCTGGGGATCGGAATCGACTAACAGAACATCGGCCCCGGCGAGTTGCAGGGCGCGGG
CTAGATGGGTTGCGATGGTCGTCTTGCCTGACCCGCCTTTCTGGTTAAGTACAGCGATAACCTTCATGCG
TTCCCCTTGCGTATTTGTTTATTTACTCATCGCATCATATACGCAGCGACCGCATGACGCAAGCTGTTTT
ACTCAAATACACATCACCTTTTTAGACGGCGGCGCTCGGTTTCTTCAGCGGCCAAGCTGGCCGGCCAGGC
CGCCAGCTTGGCATCAGACAAACCGGCCAGGATTTCATGCAGCCGCACGGCTGACTCCCGAGGGGAACCC
TGTGGTTGGCATGCACATACAAATGGACGAACGGATAAACCTTTTCACGCCCTTTTAAATATCCGATTAT
TCTAATAAACGCTCTTTTCTCTTAGGTTTACCCGCCAATATATCCTGTCAAACACTGATAGTTTAAACGG
ATCACTTCGTGTCCCTCGGTCACATGTGCATCCTCTAGTAGCGGTCCTGCTGAGCCTCGACATGTTGTCG
CAAAATTCGCCCTGGACCCGCCCAACGATTTGTCGTCACTGTCAAGGTTTGACCTGCACTTCATTTGGGG
CCCACATACACCAAAAAAATGCTGCATAATTCTCGGGGCAGCAAGTCGGTTACCCGGCCGCCGTGCTGGA
CCGGGTTGAATGGTGCCCGTAACTTTCGGTAGAGCGGACGGCCAATACTCAACTTCAAGGAATCTCACCC
ATGCGCGCCGGCGGGGAACCGGAGTTCCCTTCAGTGAGCGTTATTAGTTCGCCGCTCGGTGTGTCGTAGA
TACTAGCCCCTGGGGCACTTTTGAAATTTGAATAAGATTTATGTAATCAGTCTTTTAGGTTTGACCGGTT
CTGCCGCTTTTTTTAAAATTGGATTTGTAATAATAAAACGCAATTGTTTGTTATTGTGGCGCTCTATCAT
AGATGTCGCTATAAACCTATTCAGCACAATATATTGTTTTCATTTTAATATTGTACATATAAGTAGTAGG
GTACAATCAGTAAATTGAACGGAGAATATTATTCATAAAAATACGATAGTAACGGGTGATATATTCATTA
GAATGAACCGAAACCGGCGGTAAGGATCTGAGCTACACATGCTCAGGTTTTTTACAACGTGCACAACAGA
ATTGAAAGCAAATATCATGCGATCATAGGCTTCTCGCATATCTCATTAAAGCAGGACAAGCTCACCTCCT
TGGATTAATTGAAGTGTCAATCCTTGGAGGAGCCATGTGCTCCTTGTAGTAGTCCTTGTACCTTGCAGCA
GTAGCCCTCTCAAGGTTAGAAGCAGTGTTTTCAGATGACCTAAAAGTAGTACCGTAGATGTCAGATGGTT
TTGTCTTTCTCTTGAACCACCTACCAAACAACATTCTTTGGTACTCTGTAGCGATAGAGATCTCGTCCAA
GTCTGCGTAACCGTTTCTGATCAAGTGCTCCCTAGCCCTAGCAGTCTGGATAGCCAACTCGTCCTCTCCT
CCGAATCCCTTTGACACAGCCCTCAACATACCCTCGTTGTACAACAAGTTCTTGTTAGAAAGAGTTGCCA
AGTATCCTGACAATGTGTCAAATTTTGGGTTTGTAGGTGACAAAAGATCGTTGAAGTTGATATCAAGAAG
CCTAAAAACAGAATTAGCTGAGATTCCTCCCTCCTTCCACTTAAGGAACTGCTGCCTCTGCAATGTGATA
ACCAAGTTCATAGTTGCAGCGTCGTCAGGCTTAGCGAATGTCAATGCAGTTGCCACTGCCTTGTTACCGT
ACTGTGCCACGAATGAGTCGATCAAAGAAGCCTTAGAGTTAGGGTTTTTAGCATTGTACATAGAAATAAA
TGCACCAAATGTGTGAACATTTCTGTCCAACAAAGCGTCCAATCCCCTGTTAAGCCTCAACTTCTTGTAG
ATATGCTTTGGCCTCAACAAGTCAACTCTAACCCACTTGTTAATCAATGCTGACTGAAGAGCCAATGCAA
GCTCCCTAGTCTTAACGTCCTCCCTTGCCCTAGCCAAGATTGTTGCCAACTGCTCCTTTCCTCCGAAACC
CTTAGTAAGTGTCTTAAGAAGAGAATCTTTTGTTGACTTAGTTGAGATAACAAGTTTAATATAATCGTCA
AGCACCTCCATCTTAGGTGAAGCCAAAGCCAAGTATCCGTCAGACCTCAACTTCAAAAGAGTGAAAACGT
CGTCCACTGACTTCCTCTTCTGCAACCATGAAAGAAGCTGTGCGTTCCTCAACCTCTGGATAGTGTTCAT
CTCACCACCAGCCCTTTGTGCAGTCATCAAAGCGTTTGCCACAGCGTCATCACCGTAGTGTGCCATGAAC
ATACCGATCACTGAAGCCTTGTTGTTATTGTTCTGTGTATTCAACTCCTTCACATAGTTTTCAAGTGCCT
TAAGGTTTGGTGAAGCCAATGCGTCGTCCATTCCATTTGTCAACTTGAACCTCCTAAGGATTGGCTCTGC
TGGTGGGTCCTTAGAGATCCATGATCCCAAGTTGATGTTAGACACACCTGCCTTAGCCAAGTCTGTCAAC
TTCTCCAATCCAGCTGAGATCACCCTGTTCTCACCGTTCTCAGTATTCTGAGTAGACACCATTGTATCGA
TAATTGTAAATGTAATTGTAATGTTGTTTGTTGTTTGTTGTTGTTGGTAATTGTTGTAAAAATGAGCTCT
TATACTCGAGCGTGTCCTCTCCAAATGAAATGAACTTCCTTATATAGAGGAAGGGTCTTGCGAAGGATAG
TGGGATTGTGCGTCATCCCTTACGTCAGTGGAGATGTCACATCAATCCACTTGCTTTGTAGACGTGGTTG
GAACCTCTTCTTTTTCCACGATGCTCCTCGTGGGTGGGGGTCCATCTTTGGGACCACTGTCGGCAGAGAG
ATCTTGAATGATAGCCTTTCCTTTATCGCAATGATGGCATTTGTAGGAGCCACCTTCCTTTTCTACTGTC
CTTTCGATGAAGTGACAGATAGCTGGGCAATGGAATCCGAGGAGGTTTCCCGAAATTATCCTTTGTTGAA
AAGTCTCAATAGCCCTTTGATCTTCTGAGACTGTATCTTTGACATTTTTGGAGTAGACCAGAGTGTCGTG
CTCCACCATGTTGACGAAGATTTTCTTCTTGTCATTGAGTCGTAAAAGACTCTGTATGAACTGTTCGCCA
GTCTTGACGGCGAGTTCTGTTAGATCCTCGATTTGAATCTTAGACTCCATGCATGGCCTTAGATTCAGTA
GGAACTACCTTTTTAGAGACTCCAATCTCTATTACTTGCCTTGGTTTATGAAGCAAGCCTTGAATCGTCC
ATACTGGAATAGTACTTCTGATCTTGAGAAATATGTCTTTCTCTGTGTTCTTGATGCAATTAGTCCTGAA
TCTTTTGACTGCATCTTTAACCTTCTTGGGAAGGTATTTGATCTCCTGGAGATTGTTACTCGGGTAGATC
GTCTTGATGAGACTTGCTGCGTAGGCCTCTCTAACCATCTGTGGGTCAGCATTCTTTCTGAAATTGAAGA
GGCTAACCTTCTCATTATCAGTGGTGAACATAGTGTCGTCACCTTCACCTTCGAACTTCCTTCCTAGATC
GTAAAGATAGAGGAAATCGTCCATTGTAATCTCCGGGGCAAAGGAGATCTCTTTTGGGGCTGGATCACTG
CTGGGCCTTTTGGTTCCTAGCGTGAGCCAGTGGGCTTTTTGCTTTGGTGGGCTTGTTAGGGCCTTAGCAA
AGCTCTTGGGCTTGAGTTGAGCTTCTCCTTTGGGGATGAAGTTCAACCTGTCTGTTTGCTGACTTGTTGT
GTACGCGTCAGCTGCTGCTCTTGCCTCTGTAATAGTGGCAAATTTCTTGTGTGCAACTCCGGGAACGCCG
TTTGTTGCCGCCTTTGTACAACCCCAGTCATCGTATATACCGGCATGTGGACCGTTATACACAACGTAGT
AGTTGATATGAGGGTGTTGAATACCCGATTCTGCTCTGAGAGGAGCAACTGTGCTGTTAAGCTCAGATTT
TTGTGGGATTGGAATTCCTCCAAGCTTGAATTCTTGCAGCGCTCCAATTCAGCAAGCGTCGATCTAGTAA
CATAGATGACACCGCGCGCGATAATTTATCCTAGTTTGCGCGCTATATTTTGTTTTCTATCGCGTATTAA
ATGTATAATTGCGGGACTCTAATCATAAAAACCCATCTCATAAATAACGTCATGCATTACATGTTAATTA
TTACATGCTTAACGTAATTCAACAGAAATTATATGATAATCATCGCAAGACCGGCAACAGGATTCAATCT
TAAGAAACTTTATTGCCAAATGTTTGAACGATCTGCTTGACTCTAGATCCAGAGTCCCGCTCAAATCTCA
GTCACAGGAAGAACAGGTCTAGGAGGAACAGGAAGAGAGAAATCAAGCTGCCAGAATCCCACATCATGCC
AATTTCCATGTTTGAAACCAGCAGCTCTAAGCATTCCCCTAGGAGCATAACCAAGAGCCTCATGCATCCT
CACAGAAGGATCATTAGGAAGTCCAATCACAGCAACCACAGACTTGAAACCCTGAGCCTCCAAAGACTTC
AAAAGATGAGTGTAAAGAGTAGATCCAAGACCAGTTCTTTGATGCCTAGGAGACACGTAAACAGTAGACT
CAGCAGTCCAATCGTAAGCATTCCTAGCCTTCCAAGGACCAGCATAAGCAATACCAGCCACTTCACCATC
CACTTCAGCAACAAGCCAAGGATACCTCTCTCTAAGCCTCACAAGATCATCAGTCCACTCTTGTGGTTCT
TGAGGCTCAGTCCTGAAATTCACAGTAGAAGTCTCAATGTAATGATTCACAATAGTGCACACAGCAGGCA
TATCAGCCTCAGTAGCCCTTCTAATATCAGCAGGCCTTCTTTCAGGAGACATGCGAAACGATCCAGATCC
GGTGCAGATTATTTGGATTGAGAGTGAATATGAGACTCTAATTGGATACCGAGGGGAATTTATGGAACGT
CAGTGGAGCATTTTGACAAGAAATATTTGCTAGCTGATAGTGACCTTAGGCGACTTTTGAACGCGCAATA
ATGGTTTCTGACGTATGTGCTTAGCTCATTAAACTCCAGAAACCCGCGGCTGAGTGGCTCCTTCAACGTT
GCGGTTCTGTCAGTTCCAAACGTAAAACGGCTTGTCCCGCGTCATCGGCGGGGGTCATAACGTGACTCCC
TTAATTCTCCGCTCCGGATCCGAATTCGGCACAGAGTGTTCAACCCCAGTACATTAAAAACGTCCGCAAT
GTGTTATTAAGTTGTCTAAGCGTCAATTTGTTTACACCACAATATATCCTGCCACCAGCCAGCCAACAGC
TCCCCGACCGGCAGCTCGGCACAAAATCACCACTCGATACAGGCAGCCCATCAACCATGACTACTGTCCG
GTCCAACAGATCCGAGCAGGAACCGTAAAAAGGCCGCGTTGCTGGCGTTTTTCCATAGGCTCCGCCCCCC
TGACGAGCATCACAAAAATCGACGCTCAAGTCAGAGGTGGCGAAACCCGACAGGACTATAAAGATACCAG
GCGTTTCCCCCTGGAAGCTCCCTCGTGCGCTCTCCTGTTCCGACCCTGCCGCTTACCGGATACCTGTCCG
CCTTTCTCCCTTCGGGAAGCGTGGCGCTTTCTCATAGCTCACGCTGTAGGTATCTCAGTTCGGTGTAGGT
CGTTCGCTCCAAGCTGGGCTGTGTGCACGAACCCCCCGTTCAGCCCGACCGCTGCGCCTTATCCGGTAAC
TATCGTCTTGAGTCCAACCCGGTAAGACACGACTTATCGCCACTGGCAGCAGCCACTGGTAACAGGATTA
GCAGAGCGAGGTATGTAGGCGGTGCTACAGAGTTCTTGAAGTGGTGGCCTAACTACGGCTACACTAGAAG
AACAGTATTTGGTATCTGCGCTCTGCTGAAGCCAGTTACCTTCGGAAAAAGAGTTGGTAGCTCTTGATCC
GGCAAACAAACCACCGCTGGTAGCGGTGGTTTTTTTGTTTGCAAGCAGCAGATTACGCGCAGAAAAAAAG
GATCTCAAGAAGATCCTTTGATCTTTTCTACGGGGTCTGACGCTCAGTGGAACGAAAACTCACGTTAAGG
GATTTTGGTCATGAGATTATCAAAAAGGATCTTCACCTAGATCCTTTTAAATTAAAAATGAAGTTTTAAA
TCAATCTAAAGTATATATGAGTAAACTTGGTCTGACAGCTAAAACAATTCATCCAGTAAAATATAATATT
TTATTTTCTCCCAATCAGGCTTGATCCCCAGTAAGTCAAAAAATAGCTCGACATACTGTTCTTCCCCGAT
ATCCTCCCTGAGCGACCGGACGCAGAAGGCAATGTCATACCACTTGTCCGCCCTGCCGCTTCTCCCAAGA
TCAATAAAGCCACTTACTTTGCCATCTTTCACAAAGATGTTGCTGTCTCCCAGGTCGCCGTGGGAAAAGA
CAAGTTCCTCTTCGGGCTTTTCCGTCTTTAAAAAATCATACAGCTCGCGCGGATCTTTAAATGGAGTGTC
CTCTTCCCAGTTTTCGCAATCCACATCGGCCAGATCGTTATTCAGTAAGTAATCCAATTCGGCTAAGCGG
CTGTCTAAGCTATTCGTATAGGGACAATCCGATATGTCGATGGAGTGAAAGAGCCTGATGCACTCCGCAT
ACAGCTCGATAATCTTTTCAGGGCTTTGTTCATCTTCATACTCTTCCGAGCAAAGGACGCCATCGGCCTC
ACTCATGAGCAGATTGCTCCAGCCATCATGCCGTTCAAAGTGCAGGACCTTTGGAACAGGCAGCTTTCCT
TCCAGCCATAGCATCATGTCCTTTTCCCGTTCCACATCATAGGTGGTCCCTTTATACCGGCTGTCCGTCA
TTTTTAAATATAGGTTTTCATTTTCTCCCACCAGCTTATATACCTTAGCAGGAGACATTCCTTCCGTATC
TTTTACGCAGCGGTATTTTTCGATCAGTTTTTTCAATTCCGGTGATATTCTCATTTTAGCCATACTCTTC
CTTTTTCAATATTATTGAAGCATTTATCAGGGTTATTGTCTCATGAGCGGATACATATTTGAATGTATTT
AGAAAAATAAACAAATAGGGGTTCCGCGCACTCGGAGCCTTGATGTGGGCGCTTTTTGCAGCTGTTCGGC
TGTGCGCTGGCCAGACAGTTATGCACAGGCCAGGCGGGTTTTAAGAGTTTTAATAAGTTTTAAAGAGTTT
TAGGCGGAAAAATCGCCTTTTTTCTCTTTTATATCAGTCACTTACATGTGTGACCGGTTCCCAATGTACG
GCTTTGGGTTCCCAATGTACGGGTTCCGGTTCCCAATGTACGGCTTTGGGTTCCCAATGTACGTGCTATC
CACAGGAAAGAAGCTTTTTCGACCTTTTTCCCCTGCTAGGGCAATTTGCCCTAGCATCTGCTCCGTACAT
TAGGAACCGGCGGATGCTTCGCCCTCGATCAGGTTGCGGTAGCGCATGACTAGGATCGGGCCAGCCTGCC
CCGCCTCCTCCTTCAAATCGTACTCCGGCAGGTCATTTGACCCGATCAGCTTGCGCACGGTGAAACAGAA
CTTCTTGAACTCTCCGGCGCTGCCACTGCGTTCGTAGATCGTCTTGAACAACCATCTGGCTTCTGCCTTG
CCTGCGGCGCGGCGTGCCAGGCGGTAGAGAAAACGGCCGATGCCGGGATCGATCAAAAAGTAATCGGGGT
GAACCGTCAGCACGTCCGGGTTCTTGCCTTCTGTGATCTCGCGGTACATCCAATCAGCTAGCTCGATCTC
GATGTACTCCGGCCGCCCGGTTTCGCTCTTTACGATCTTGTAGCGGCTAATCAAGGCTTCACCCTCGGAT
ACCGTCACCAGGCGGCCGTTCTTGGCCTTCTTCGTACGCTGCATGGCAACGTGCGTGGTGTTTAACCGAA
TGCAGGTTTCTACCAGGTCGTCTTTCTGCTTTCCGCCATCGGCTCGCCGGCAGAACTTGAGTACGTCCGC
AACGTGTGGACGGAACACGCGGCCGGGCTTGTCTCCCTTCCCTTCCCGGTATCGGTTCATGGATTCGGTT
AGATGGGAAACCGCCATCAGTACCAGGTCGTAATCCCACACACTGGCCATGCCGGCCGGCCCTGCGGAAA
CCTCTACGTGCCCGTCTGGAAGCTCGTAGCGGATCACCTCGCCAGCTCGTCGGTCACGCTTCGACAGACG
GAAAACGGCCACGTCCATGATGCTGCGACTATCGCGGGTGCCCACGTCATAGAGCATCGGAACGAAAAAA
TCTGGTTGCTCGTCGCCCTTGGGCGGCTTCCTAATCGACGACGCACCGGCTGCCGGCGGTTGCCGGGATT
CTTTGCGGATTCGATCAGCGGCCGCTTGCCACGATTCACCGGGGCGTGCTTCTGCCTCGATGCGTTGCCG
CTGGGCGGCCTGCGCGGCCTTCAACTTCTCCACCAGGTCATCACCCAGCGCCGCGCCGATTTGTACCGGG
CCGGATGGTTTGCGACCGCTCACGCCGATTCCTCGGGCTTGGGGGTTCCAGTGCCATTGCAGGGCCGGCA
GACAACCCAGCCGCTTACGCCTGGCCAACCGCCCGTTCCTCCACACATGGGGCATTCCACGGCGTCGGTG
CCTGGTTGTTCTTGATTTTCCATGCCGCCTCCTTTAGCCGCTAAAATTCATCTACTCATTTATTCATTTG
CTCATTTACTCTGGTAGCTGCGCGATGTATTCAGATAGCAGCTCGGTAATGGTCTTGCCTTGGCGTACCG
CGTACATCTTCAGCTTGGTGTGATCCTCCGCCGGCAACTGAAAGTTGACCCGCTTCATGGCTGGCGTGTC
TGCCAGGCTGGCCAACGTTGCAGCCTTGCTGCTG
